Addgene plasmid #229360: pXTK123 [Misc_Expanding-Modulator-B_PartType8-11]
Purpose: XanthoMoClo Golden Gate Part Plasmid for cloning, contains Misc_Expanding-Modulator-B_PartType8-11
Depositing lab: Michael Springer. Depositing organization: Harvard Medical School. Publication: XanthoMoClo horizontal line A Robust Modular Cloning Genetic Toolkit for the Genera Xanthobacter and Roseixanthobacter. Soltysiak MPM, Ory ALH, Lee AD, Christophersen CE, Jalihal AP, Springer M. ACS Synth Biol. 2025 Apr 18;14(4):1173-1190. doi: 10.1021/acssynbio.4c00806. Epub 2025 Mar 13. PubMed 40080684.
Backbone
  Vector backbone: pXTK
  Vector type: Bacterial Expression
Growth in bacteria
  Bacterial resistance: Ampicillin, 100 μg/mL
  Growth temperature: 37°C
  Growth strain: DH5alpha
  Copy number: Low Copy
Gene/Insert
  Gene/Insert name: Expanding Modulator B (sfGFP) (alt name: Misc_Expanding-Modulator-B_PartType8-11)
  Species: Synthetic
  Cloning method: Restriction Enzyme; 5′ cloning site unknown (unknown if destroyed)
Terms and licenses: Academic/Nonprofit Terms; Industry Terms: Not Available to Industry
How to cite: pXTK123 [Misc_Expanding-Modulator-B_PartType8-11] was a gift from Michael Springer (Addgene plasmid # 229360 ; http://n2t.net/addgene:229360 ; RRID:Addgene_229360)
