[The description below was written by a language model from this plasmid's Addgene catalogue record and pLannotate feature annotations shown in this document.]
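Description:
pXTK123 is a small (about 2.7 kb) Golden Gate part plasmid from the XanthoMoClo modular cloning toolkit, which was developed for genetic engineering of the bacterial genera Xanthobacter and Roseixanthobacter. It is built on the pXTK backbone, catalogued as a bacterial expression vector, and is maintained in E. coli under ampicillin selection. The feature table shows a TEM-type bla beta-lactamase gene driven by its native AmpR promoter and followed by the bacteriophage fd terminator. It also shows a ColE1/pMB1/pUC-family origin of replication. The annotation describes this origin as high-copy, whereas the catalogue entry lists the plasmid as low copy, and the record does not resolve this discrepancy.

The payload is a synthetic part called Expanding Modulator B, assigned to part types 8–11 in the toolkit's assembly scheme. The annotated content of this region is a superfolder GFP coding sequence, a GFP variant that folds robustly, followed by the E. coli rrnB T1 terminator and the phage T7Te early terminator. No promoter for sfGFP is annotated, although roughly 200 nt of unannotated sequence lies between the origin and the coding sequence. The Type IIS restriction sites and overhangs that would define the part's boundaries are likewise not listed.

In modular cloning systems, an sfGFP cassette of this kind commonly acts as a visual dropout or placeholder marker that is replaced during assembly. The record does not explicitly say how this "expanding modulator" works, only that the plasmid is a part for Golden Gate cloning. It probably serves to occupy or extend the part type 8–11 positions when multi-part constructs are assembled within the XanthoMoClo hierarchy.
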