Features (pLannotate 1.2.2; 7 found; start..end, strand, type, name):
      1..589     +  rep_origin     ori: high-copy-number ColE1/pMB1/pBR322/pUC origin of replication
    801..1514    +  CDS            superfolder GFP: GFP variant that folds robustly even when fused to poorly folded proteins (Pédelacq et al., 2006)
   1526..1597    +  terminator     rrnB T1 terminator: transcription terminator T1 from the E. coli rrnB gene
   1613..1640    +  terminator     T7Te terminator: phage T7 early transcription terminator
   1712..1803    +  promoter       AmpR promoter: bla
   1804..2661    +  CDS            bla: BLAT_ECOLX - Experimental evidence at protein level: Swiss-Prot protein existence level 1. TEM-type are the most prevalent beta-lactamases in enterobacteria; they hydrolyze the beta-lactam bond in susceptible beta-lactam antibiotics, thus conferring resistance to penicillins and cephalosporins. TEM-3 and TEM-4 are capable of hydrolyzing cefotaxime and ceftazidime. TEM-5 is capable of hydrolyzing ceftazidime. TEM-6 is capable of hydrolyzing ceftazidime and aztreonam. TEM-8/CAZ-2, TEM- 16/CAZ-7 and TEM-24/CAZ-6 are markedly active against ceftazidime. IRT- 4 shows resistance to beta-lactamase in
   2668..2707    +  terminator     fd terminator: central terminator from bacteriophage fd (Otsuka and Kunisawa, 1982)
>Addgene plasmid #229360 | pXTK123 [Misc_Expanding-Modulator-B_PartType8-11] | addgene full sequence | sequence record 464843 | Addgene NGS Result
TTGAGATCCTTTTTTTCTGCGCGTAATCTGCTGCTTGCAAACAAAAAAACCACCGCTACCAGCGGTGGTT
TGTTTGCCGGATCAAGAGCTACCAACTCTTTTTCCGAAGGTAACTGGCTTCAGCAGAGCGCAGATACCAA
ATACTGTTCTTCTAGTGTAGCCGTAGTTAGGCCACCACTTCAAGAACTCTGTAGCACCGCCTACATACCT
CGCTCTGCTAATCCTGTTACCAGTGGCTGCTGCCAGTGGCGATAAGTCGTGTCTTACCGGGTTGGACTCA
AGACGATAGTTACCGGATAAGGCGCAGCGGTCGGGCTGAACGGGGGGTTCGTGCACACAGCCCAGCTTGG
AGCGAACGACCTACACCGAACTGAGATACCTACAGCGTGAGCTATGAGAAAGCGCCACGCTTCCCGAAGG
GAGAAAGGCGGACAGGTATCCGGTAAGCGGCAGGGTCGGAACAGGAGAGCGCACGAGGGAGCTTCCAGGG
GGAAACGCCTGGTATCTTTATAGTCCTGTCGGGTTTCGCCACCTCTGACTTGAGCGTCGATTTTTGTGAT
GCTCGTCAGGGGGGCGGAGCCTATGGAAAAACGCCAGCAACGCGAGTCGGTCTCTGCTGAACGGTACGCA
GGTGGAAAGTGAAACGTGATTTCATGCGTCATTTTGAACATTTTGTAAATCTTATTTAATAATGTGTGCG
GCAATTCACATTTAATTTATGAATGTTTTCTTAACATCGCGGCAACTCAAGAAACGGCAGGTTCGGATCT
TAGCTACTAGAGAAAGAGGAGAAATACTAGATGCGTAAAGGCGAAGAGCTGTTCACTGGTGTCGTCCCTA
TTCTGGTGGAACTGGATGGTGATGTCAACGGTCATAAGTTTTCCGTGCGTGGCGAGGGTGAAGGTGACGC
AACTAATGGTAAACTGACGCTGAAGTTCATCTGTACTACTGGTAAACTGCCGGTTCCTTGGCCGACTCTG
GTAACGACGCTGACTTATGGTGTTCAGTGCTTTGCTCGTTATCCGGACCATATGAAGCAGCATGACTTCT
TCAAGTCCGCCATGCCGGAAGGCTATGTGCAGGAACGCACGATTTCCTTTAAGGATGACGGCACGTACAA
AACGCGTGCGGAAGTGAAATTTGAAGGCGATACCCTGGTAAACCGCATTGAGCTGAAAGGCATTGACTTT
AAAGAGGACGGCAATATCCTGGGCCATAAGCTGGAATACAATTTTAACAGCCACAATGTTTACATCACCG
CCGATAAACAAAAAAATGGCATTAAAGCGAATTTTAAAATTCGCCACAACGTGGAGGATGGCAGCGTGCA
GCTGGCTGATCACTACCAGCAAAACACTCCAATCGGTGATGGTCCTGTTCTGCTGCCAGACAATCACTAT
CTGAGCACGCAAAGCGTTCTGTCTAAAGATCCGAACGAGAAACGCGATCATATGGTTCTGCTGGAGTTCG
TAACCGCAGCGGGCATCACGCATGGTATGGATGAACTGTACAAATGACCAGGCATCAAATAAAACGAAAG
GCTCAGTCGAAAGACTGGGCCTTTCGTTTTATCTGTTGTTTGTCGGTGAACGCTCTCTACTAGAGTCACA
CTGGCTCACCTTCGGGTGGGCCTTTCTGCGTTTATACACCTGCGTACGAGTTGAGACCAGAGTAGCCCGC
CTAATGAGCGGGCTTTTTTTTAATTCCCCTATTTGTTTATTTTTCTAAATACATTCAAATATGTATCCGC
TCATGAGACAATAACCCTGATAAATGCTTCAATAATATTGAAAAAGGAAGAGTATGAGCATTCAGCATTT
TCGTGTGGCGCTGATTCCGTTTTTTGCGGCGTTTTGCCTGCCGGTGTTTGCGCATCCGGAAACCCTGGTG
AAAGTGAAAGATGCGGAAGATCAACTGGGTGCGCGCGTGGGCTATATTGAACTGGATCTGAACAGCGGCA
AAATTCTGGAATCTTTTCGTCCGGAAGAACGTTTTCCGATGATGAGCACCTTTAAAGTGCTGCTGTGCGG
TGCGGTTCTGAGCCGTGTGGATGCGGGCCAGGAACAACTGGGCCGTCGTATTCATTATAGCCAGAACGAT
CTGGTGGAATATAGCCCGGTGACCGAAAAACATCTGACCGATGGCATGACCGTGCGTGAACTGTGCAGCG
CGGCGATTACCATGAGCGATAACACCGCGGCGAACCTGCTGCTGACGACCATTGGCGGTCCGAAAGAACT
GACCGCGTTTCTGCATAACATGGGCGATCATGTGACCCGTCTGGATCGTTGGGAACCGGAACTGAACGAA
GCGATTCCGAACGATGAACGTGATACCACCATGCCGGCAGCAATGGCGACCACCCTGCGTAAACTGCTGA
CGGGTGAGCTGCTGACCCTGGCAAGCCGCCAGCAACTGATTGATTGGATGGAAGCGGATAAAGTGGCGGG
TCCGCTGCTGCGTAGCGCGCTGCCGGCTGGCTGGTTTATTGCGGATAAAAGCGGTGCGGGCGAACGTGGC
AGCCGTGGCATTATTGCGGCGCTGGGCCCGGATGGTAAACCGAGCCGTATTGTGGTGATTTATACCACCG
GCAGCCAGGCGACGATGGATGAACGTAACCGTCAGATTGCGGAAATTGGCGCGAGCCTGATTAAACATTG
GTAAACCGATACAATTAAAGGCTCCTTTTGGAGCCTTTTTTTTTGGACGACCCTTGTCAGATCAAAGGAT
CTTC
